>Addgene plasmid #26832 | pXP220 | depositor full sequence | sequence record 12700 | Author sequence
TCGCGCGTTTCGGTGATGACGGTGAAAACCTCTGACACATGCAGCTCCCGGAGACGGTCACAGCTTGTCT
GTAAGCGGATGCCGGGAGCAGACAAGCCCGTCAGGGCGCGTCAGCGGGTGTTGGCGGGTGTCGGGGCTGG
CTTAACTATGCGGCATCAGAGCAGATTGTACTGAGAGTGCACCATATGCGGTGTGAAATACCGCACAGAT
GCGTAAGGAGAAAATACCGCATCAGGCGCCATTCGCCATTCAGGCTGCGCAACTGTTGGGAAGGGCGATC
GGTGCGGGCCTCTTCGCTATTACGCCAGCTGGCGAAAGGGGGATGTGCTGCAAGGCGATTAAGTTGGGTA
ACGCCAGGGTTTTCCCAGTCACGACGTTGTAAAACGACGGCCAGTGCCAAGCTTGCATGCCTGCAGGTCG
ACTCTAGAGGATCCCCGGGATAACTTCGTATAGCATACATTATACGAAGTTATCGTTTTAAGAGCTTGGT
GAGCGCTAGGAGTCACTGCCAGGTATCGTTTGAACACGGCATTAGTCAGGGAAGTCATAACACAGTCCTT
TCCCGCAATTTTCTTTTTCTATTACTCTTGGCCTCCTCTAGTACACTCTATATTTTTTTATGCCTCGGTA
ATGATTTTCATTTTTTTTTTTCCACCTAGCGGATGACTCTTTTTTTTTCTTAGCGATTGGCATTATCACA
TAATGAATTATACATTATATAAAGTAATGTGATTTCTTCGAAGAATATACTAAAAAATGAGCAGGCAAGA
TAAACGAAGGCAAAGATGACAGAGCAGAAAGCCCTAGTAAAGCGTATTACAAATGAAACCAAGATTCAGA
TTGCGATCTCTTTAAAGGGTGGTCCCCTAGCGATAGAGCACTCGATCTTCCCAGAAAAAGAGGCAGAAGC
AGTAGCAGAACAGGCCACACAATCGCAAGTGATTAACGTCCACACAGGTATAGGGTTTCTGGACCATATG
ATACATGCTCTGGCCAAGCATTCCGGCTGGTCGCTAATCGTTGAGTGCATTGGTGACTTACACATAGACG
ACCATCACACCACTGAAGACTGCGGGATTGCTCTCGGTCAAGCTTTTAAAGAGGCCCTAGGGGCCGTGCG
TGGAGTAAAAAGGTTTGGATCAGGATTTGCGCCTTTGGATGAGGCACTTTCCAGAGCGGTGGTAGATCTT
TCGAACAGGCCGTACGCAGTTGTCGAACTTGGTTTGCAAAGGGAGAAAGTAGGAGATCTCTCTTGCGAGA
TGATCCCGCATTTTCTTGAAAGCTTTGCAGAGGCTAGCAGAATTACCCTCCACGTTGATTGTCTGCGAGG
CAAGAATGATCATCACCGTAGTGAGAGTGCGTTCAAGGCTCTTGCGGTTGCCATAAGAGAAGCCACCTCG
CCCAATGGTACCAACGATGTTCCCTCCACCAAAGGTGTTCTTATGTAGTGACACCGATTATTTAAAGCTG
CAGCATACGATATATATACATGTGTATATATGTATACCTATGAATGTCAGTAAGTATGTATACGAACAGT
ATGATACTGAAGATGACAAGGTAATGCATCATTCTATACGTGTCATTCTGAACGAGGCGCGCTTTCCTTT
TTTCTTTTTGCTTTTTCTTTTTTTTTCTCTTGAACTCGAATAACTTCGTATAGCATACATTATACGAAGT
TATCCCGGGTACCGAGCTCGAATTCGTATGATCCAATATCAAAGGAAATGATAGCATTGAAGGATGAGAC
TAATCCAATTGAGGAGTGGCAGCATATAGAACAGCTAAAGGGTAGTGCTGAAGGAAGCATACGATACCCC
GCATGGAATGGGATAATATCACAGGAGGTACTAGACTACCTTTCATCCTACATAAATAGACGCATATAAG
TACGCATTTAAGCATAAACACGCACTATGCCGTTCTTCTCATGTATATATATATACAGGCAACACGCAGA
TATAGGTGCGACGTGAACAGTGAGCTGTATGTGCGCAGCTCGCGTTGCATTTTCGGAAGCGCTCGTTTTC
GGAAACGCTTTGAAGTTCCTATTCCGAAGTTCCTATTCTCTAGAAAGTATAGGAACTTCAGAGCGCTTTT
GAAAACCAAAAGCGCTCTGAAGACGCACTTTCAAAAAACCAAAAACGCACCGGACTGTAACGAGCTACTA
AAATATTGCGAATACCGCTTCCACAAACATTGCTCAAAAGTATCTCTTTGCTATATATCTCTGTGCTATA
TCCCTATATAACCTACCCATCCACCTTTCGCTCCTTGAACTTGCATCTAAACTCGACCTCTACATTTTTT
ATGTTTATCTCTAGTATTACTCTTTAGACAAAAAAATTGTAGTAAGAACTATTCATAGAGTGAATCGAAA
ACAATACGAAAATGTAAACATTTCCTATACGTAGTATATAGAGACAAAATAGAAGAAACCGTTCATAATT
TTCTGACCAATGAAGAATCATCAACGCTATCACTTTCTGTTCACAAAGTATGCGCAATCCACATCGGTAT
AGAATATAATCGGGGATGCCTTTATCTTGAAAAAATGCACCCGCAGCTTCGCTAGTAATCAGTAAACGCG
GGAAGTGGAGTCAGGCTTTTTTTATGGAAGAGAAAATAGACACCAAAGTAGCCTTCTTCTAACCTTAACG
GACCTACAGTGCAAAAAGTTATCAAGAGACTGCATTATAGAGCGCACAAAGGAGAAAAAAAGTAATCTAA
GATGCTTTGTTAGAAAAATAGCGCTCTCGGGATGCATTTTTGTAGAACAAAAAAGAAGTATAGATTCTTT
GTTGGTAAAATAGCGCTCTCGCGTTGCATTTCTGTTCTGTAAAAATGCAGCTCAGATTCTTTGTTTGAAA
AATTAGCGCTCTCGCGTTGCATTTTTGTTTTACAAAAATGAAGCACAGATTCTTCGTTGGTAAAATAGCG
CTTTCGCGTTGCATTTCTGTTCTGTAAAAATGCAGCTCAGATTCTTTGTTTGAAAAATTAGCGCTCTCGC
GTTGCATTTTTGTTCTACAAAATGAAGCACAGATGCTTCGTTGAATTCGTAATCATGGTCATAGCTGTTT
CCTGTGTGAAATTGTTATCCGCTCACAATTCCACACAACATACGAGCCGGAAGCATAAAGTGTAAAGCCT
GGGGTGCCTAATGAGTGAGCTAACTCACATTAATTGCGTTGCGCTCACTGCCCGCTTTCCAGTCGGGAAA
CCTGTCGTGCCAGCTGCATTAATGAATCGGCCAACGCGCGGGGAGAGGCGGTTTGCGTATTGGGCGCTCT
TCCGCTTCCTCGCTCACTGACTCGCTGCGCTCGGTCGTTCGGCTGCGGCGAGCGGTATCAGCTCACTCAA
AGGCGGTAATACGGTTATCCACAGAATCAGGGGATAACGCAGGAAAGAACATGTGAGCAAAAGGCCAGCA
AAAGGCCAGGAACCGTAAAAAGGCCGCGTTGCTGGCGTTTTTCCATAGGCTCCGCCCCCCTGACGAGCAT
CACAAAAATCGACGCTCAAGTCAGAGGTGGCGAAACCCGACAGGACTATAAAGATACCAGGCGTTTCCCC
CTGGAAGCTCCCTCGTGCGCTCTCCTGTTCCGACCCTGCCGCTTACCGGATACCTGTCCGCCTTTCTCCC
TTCGGGAAGCGTGGCGCTTTCTCATAGCTCACGCTGTAGGTATCTCAGTTCGGTGTAGGTCGTTCGCTCC
AAGCTGGGCTGTGTGCACGAACCCCCCGTTCAGCCCGACCGCTGCGCCTTATCCGGTAACTATCGTCTTG
AGTCCAACCCGGTAAGACACGACTTATCGCCACTGGCAGCAGCCACTGGTAACAGGATTAGCAGAGCGAG
GTATGTAGGCGGTGCTACAGAGTTCTTGAAGTGGTGGCCTAACTACGGCTACACTAGAAGGACAGTATTT
GGTATCTGCGCTCTGCTGAAGCCAGTTACCTTCGGAAAAAGAGTTGGTAGCTCTTGATCCGGCAAACAAA
CCACCGCTGGTAGCGGTGGTTTTTTTGTTTGCAAGCAGCAGATTACGCGCAGAAAAAAAGGATCTCAAGA
AGATCCTTTGATCTTTTCTACGGGGTCTGACGCTCAGTGGAACGAAAACTCACGTTAAGGGATTTTGGTC
ATGAGATTATCAAAAAGGATCTTCACCTAGATCCTTTTAAATTAAAAATGAAGTTTTAAATCAATCTAAA
GTATATATGAGTAAACTTGGTCTGACAGTTACCAATGCTTAATCAGTGAGGCACCTATCTCAGCGATCTG
TCTATTTCGTTCATCCATAGTTGCCTGACTCCCCGTCGTGTAGATAACTACGATACGGGAGGGCTTACCA
TCTGGCCCCAGTGCTGCAATGATACCGCGAGACCCACGCTCACCGGCTCCAGATTTATCAGCAATAAACC
AGCCAGCCGGAAGGGCCGAGCGCAGAAGTGGTCCTGCAACTTTATCCGCCTCCATCCAGTCTATTAATTG
TTGCCGGGAAGCTAGAGTAAGTAGTTCGCCAGTTAATAGTTTGCGCAACGTTGTTGCCATTGCTACAGGC
ATCGTGGTGTCACGCTCGTCGTTTGGTATGGCTTCATTCAGCTCCGGTTCCCAACGATCAAGGCGAGTTA
CATGATCCCCCATGTTGTGCAAAAAAGCGGTTAGCTCCTTCGGTCCTCCGATCGTTGTCAGAAGTAAGTT
GGCCGCAGTGTTATCACTCATGGTTATGGCAGCACTGCATAATTCTCTTACTGTCATGCCATCCGTAAGA
TGCTTTTCTGTGACTGGTGAGTACTCAACCAAGTCATTCTGAGAATAGTGTATGCGGCGACCGAGTTGCT
CTTGCCCGGCGTCAATACGGGATAATACCGCGCCACATAGCAGAACTTTAAAAGTGCTCATCATTGGAAA
ACGTTCTTCGGGGCGAAAACTCTCAAGGATCTTACCGCTGTTGAGATCCAGTTCGATGTAACCCACTCGT
GCACCCAACTGATCTTCAGCATCTTTTACTTTCACCAGCGTTTCTGGGTGAGCAAAAACAGGAAGGCAAA
ATGCCGCAAAAAAGGGAATAAGGGCGACACGGAAATGTTGAATACTCATACTCTTCCTTTTTCAATATTG
GCCGCAAATTAAAGCCTTCGAGCGTCCCAAAACCTTCTCAAGCAAGGTTTTCAGTATAATGTTACATGCG
TACACGCGTCTGTACAGAAAAAAAAGAAAAATTTGAAATATAAATAACGTTCTTAATACTAACATAACTA
TAAAAAAATAAATAGGGACCTAGACTTCAGGTTGTCTAACTCCTTCCTTTTCGGTTAGAGCGGATGTGGG
GGGAGGGCGTGAATGTAAGCGTGACATAACTAATTACATGACTCGAGTGCGCAGATATCACTAGTATATT
TGTTGTAAAAAGTAGATAATTACTTCCTTGATGATCTGTAAAAAAGAGAAAAAGAAAGCATCTAAGAACT
TGAAAAACTACGAATTAGAAAAGACCAAATATGTATTTCTTGCATTGACCAATTTATGCAAGTTTATATA
TATGTAAATGTAAGTTTCACGAGGTTCTACTAAACTAAACCACCCCCTTGGTTAGAAGAAAAGAGTGTGT
GAGAACAGGCTGTTGTTGTCACACGATTCGGACAATTCTGTTTGAAAGAGAGAGAGTAACAGTACGATCG
AACGAACTTTGCTCTGGAGATCACAGTGGGCATCATAGCATGTGGTACTAAACCCTTTCCCGCCATTCCA
GAACCTTCGATTGCTTGTTACAAAACCTGTGAGCCGTCGCTAGGACCTTGTTGTGTGACGAAATTGGAAG
CTGCAATCAATAGGAAGACAGGAAGTCGAGCGTGTCTGGGTTTTTTCAGTTTTGTTCTTTTTGCAAACAA
ATCACGAGCGACGGTAATTTCTTTCTCGATAAGAGGCCACGTGCTTTATGAGGGTAACATCAATTCAAGA
AGGAGGGAAACACTTCCTTTTTCTGGCCCTGATAATAGTATGAGGGTGAAGCCAAAATAAAGGATTCGCG
CCCAAATCGGCATCTTTAAATGCAGGTATGCGATAGTTCCTCACTCTTTCCTTACTCACGAGTAATTCTT
GCAAATGCCTAATATTATTGAAGCATTTATCAGGGTTATTGTCTCATGAGCGGATACATATTTGAATGTA
TTTAGAAAAATAAACAAATAGGGGTTCCGCGCACATTTCCCCGAAAAGTGCCACCTGACGTCTAAGAAAC
CATTATTATCATGACATTAACCTATAAAAATAGGCGTATCACGAGGCCCTTTCGTC
Features (pLannotate 1.2.2; 21 found; start..end, strand, type, name):
    137..236     +  misc_feature   bom (fragment): basis of mobility region from pBR322
    242..396     -  CDS            lacZα (fragment): LacZα fragment of β-galactosidase; lacZ fragment
    399..439     -  misc_feature   MCS (fragment): pUC18/19 multiple cloning site
    440..473     +  protein_bind   loxP: Cre-mediated recombination occurs in the 8-bp core sequence (GCATACAT). Cre recombinase
    474..548     -  CDS            MRM1 (fragment): MRM1_YEAST - Also known as PET56 From Saccharomyces cerevisiae (strain ATCC 204508 / S288c) (Baker's yeast).
    598..785     +  promoter       HIS3 promoter: S. cerevisiae HIS3
    786..1448    +  CDS            HIS3: imidazoleglycerol-phosphate dehydratase, required for histidine biosynthesis; S. cerevisiae HIS3; yeast auxotrophic marker
   1650..1683    +  protein_bind   loxP: Cre-mediated recombination occurs in the 8-bp core sequence (GCATACAT). Cre recombinase
   1684..1705    -  misc_feature   MCS (fragment): pUC18/19 multiple cloning site
   1710..3052    +  rep_origin     2μ ori: yeast 2μ plasmid origin of replication
   3052..3072    -  CDS            lacZα (fragment): LacZα fragment of β-galactosidase; lacZ fragment
   3092..3108    -  protein_bind   lac operator: The lac repressor binds to the lac operator to inhibit transcription in E. coli. This inhibition can be relieved by adding lactose or isopropyl-β-D-thiogalactopyranoside (IPTG). lac repressor encoded by lacI
   3116..3146    -  promoter       lac promoter: promoter for the E. coli lac operon
   3161..3182    -  protein_bind   CAP binding site: CAP binding activates transcription in the presence of cAMP. E. coli catabolite activator protein
   3195..3287    -  CDS            lacI (fragment): lac repressor; lacI; The lac repressor binds to the lac operator to inhibit transcription in E. coli. This inhibition can be relieved by adding lactose or isopropyl-β-D-thiogalactopyranoside (IPTG).
   3470..4058    -  rep_origin     ori: high-copy-number ColE1/pMB1/pBR322/pUC origin of replication
   4229..5089    -  CDS            AmpR: β-lactamase; bla; confers resistance to ampicillin, carbenicillin, and related antibiotics
   5090..5109    -  promoter       AmpR promoter (fragment): bla
   5114..5361    -  terminator     CYC1 terminator: S. cerevisiae CYC1; transcription terminator for CYC1
   6101..6191    -  promoter       AmpR promoter (fragment): bla
   6286..35      +  CDS            rop (fragment) (across the origin): Rop protein, which maintains plasmids at low copy number; rop
