[The description below was written by a language model from this plasmid's Addgene catalogue record and pLannotate feature annotations shown in this document.]
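Description:
pXP220 is an empty yeast expression backbone of 6,286 bp built on pUC18, belonging to a vector set designed for systematic metabolic engineering in Saccharomyces cerevisiae. It is an E. coli–yeast shuttle plasmid. In bacteria it replicates from the high-copy ColE1/pUC origin and is selected through the AmpR β-lactamase gene. In yeast it is maintained episomally by the 2μ origin, which typically gives multicopy propagation, and is selected by complementation of histidine auxotrophy with HIS3. Remnants of the pUC18 lacZα region, lac promoter/operator and polylinker are still detectable, along with small bom, rop and lacI fragments, but these appear to be backbone leftovers rather than functional elements.

The HIS3 marker, with its native promoter and a short stretch of the neighbouring MRM1/PET56 gene, is flanked by two loxP sites in the same orientation. Cre recombinase can therefore excise the marker, which allows the same auxotrophic selection to be reused in successive engineering steps. The expression cassette carries no insert; a gene of interest is introduced between SpeI and XhoI sites, both of which are preserved after cloning. A CYC1 transcription terminator is annotated on the reverse strand, embedded between two fragments of the AmpR promoter. An unannotated region of roughly 700 bp lies upstream of it in the direction of transcription and presumably holds the yeast promoter and cloning sites. Neither the catalogue fields nor the feature table identifies that promoter, so its identity and strength are not stated in the record.
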