Addgene plasmid #26832: pXP220
Purpose: (Empty Backbone)
Depositing lab: Nancy DaSilva & Suzanne Sandmeyer. Depositing organization: University of California, Irvine. Publication: A vector set for systematic metabolic engineering in Saccharomyces cerevisiae. Fang F, Salmon K, Shen MW, Aeling KA, Ito E, Irwin B, Tran UP, Hatfield GW, Da Silva NA, Sandmeyer S. Yeast. 2011 Feb;28(2):123-36. doi: 10.1002/yea.1824. Epub 2010 Oct 8. PubMed 20936606.
Backbone
  Vector backbone: pUC18
  Backbone size (bp): 6286
  Modifications to backbone: N/A
  Vector type: Yeast Expression
  Selectable markers: HIS3
Growth in bacteria
  Bacterial resistance: Ampicillin, 100 μg/mL
  Growth temperature: 37°C
  Growth strain: DH5alpha
  Copy number: High Copy
Gene/Insert
  Gene/Insert name: None
  Cloning method: Restriction Enzyme; 5′ cloning site SpeI (not destroyed); 3′ cloning site XhoI (not destroyed)
  Sequencing primers: 5′ N/A
Terms and licenses: Academic/Nonprofit Terms; Industry Terms: Not Available to Industry
How to cite: pXP220 was a gift from Nancy DaSilva & Suzanne Sandmeyer (Addgene plasmid # 26832 ; http://n2t.net/addgene:26832 ; RRID:Addgene_26832)
