>Addgene plasmid #26832 | pXP220 | addgene partial sequence | sequence record 33065 | 26832 with M13pUC-fwd
GTCGACTCTAGAGGATCCCCGGGATAACTTCGTATAGCATACATTATACGAAGTTATCGTTTTAAGAGCT
TGGTGAGCGCTAGGAGTCACTGCCAGGTATCGTTTGAACACGGCATTAGTCAGGGAAGTCATAACACAGT
CCTTTCCCGCAATTTTCTTTTTCTATTACTCTTGGCCTCCTCTAGTACACTCTATATTTTTTTATGCCTC
GGTAATGATTTTCATTTTTTTTTTTCCACCTAGCGGATGACTCTTTTTTTTTCTTAGCGATTGGCATTAT
CACATAATGAATTATACATTATATAAAGTAATGTGATTTCTTCGAAGAATATACTAAAAAATGAGCAGGC
AAGATAAACGAAGGCAAAGATGACAGAGCAGAAAGCCCTAGTAAAGCGTATTACAAATGAAACCAAGATT
CAGATTGCGATCTCTTTAAAGGGTGGTCCCCTAGCGATAGAGCACTCGATCTTCCCAGAAAAAGAGGCAG
AAGCAGTAGCAGAACAGGCCACACAATCGCAAGTGATTAACGTCCACACAGGTATAGGGTTTCTGGACCA
TATGATACATGCTCTGGCCAAGCATTCCGGCTGGTCGCTAATCGTTGAGTGCATTGGTGACTTACACATA
GACGACCATCACACCACTGAAGACTGCGGGATTGCTCTCGGTCAAGCTTTTAAAGAGGCCCTAGGGGCCG
TGCGTGGAGTAAAAAGGTTTGGATCAGGATTTGCGCCTTTGGATGAGGCACTTTCCAGAGCGGTGGTAGA
TCTTTCGAACAGGCCGTACGCAGTTGTCGAACTTGGTTTGCAAAGGGAGAAAGTAGGAGATCTCTCTTGC
GAGATGAT
